Addgene plasmid #44249: pdCas9-bacteria
Purpose: aTc-inducible expression of a catalytically inactive bacterial Cas9 (S. pyogenes) for bacterial gene knockdown
Depositing lab: Stanley Qi. Depositing organization: University of California, San Francisco (UCSF). Publication: Repurposing CRISPR as an RNA-Guided Platform for Sequence-Specific Control of Gene Expression. Qi LS, Larson MH, Gilbert LA, Doudna JA, Weissman JS, Arkin AP, Lim WA. Cell. 2013 Feb 28;152(5):1173-83. doi: 10.1016/j.cell.2013.02.022. PubMed 23452860.
Backbone
  Vector backbone: p15A vector
  Total vector size (bp): 6705
  Vector type: Bacterial Expression, CRISPR
Growth in bacteria
  Bacterial resistance: Chloramphenicol, 25 μg/mL
  Growth temperature: 37°C
  Growth strain: Top10
  Copy number: Low Copy
Gene/Insert
  Gene/Insert name: dCas9 (bacteria) (alt name: Catalytically inactive Cas9)
  Species: S. pyogenes
  Insert size (bp): 4107
  Mutation: D10A H840A (catalytically inactive)
  Promoter: pLtetO-1
  Cloning method: Restriction Enzyme; 5′ cloning site BglII (not destroyed); 3′ cloning site XhoI (not destroyed)
  Sequencing primers: 5′ ttcaaaaGATCTAAAGAGGAGAAAGGATCTATGGATAAGAAATACTCAATAG; 3′ tgcctggagatccttactcgaGTTAGTCACCTCCTAGCTGACTCAAATCAAT
Terms and licenses: Academic/Nonprofit Terms; Industry Terms: Not Available to Industry
Depositor comments: For more information on Qi Lab CRISPR Plasmids please refer to: http://www.addgene.org/crispr/qi/
How to cite: pdCas9-bacteria was a gift from Stanley Qi (Addgene plasmid # 44249 ; http://n2t.net/addgene:44249 ; RRID:Addgene_44249)
