[The description below was written by a language model from this plasmid's Addgene catalogue record and pLannotate feature annotations shown in this document.]
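Description:
pdCas9-bacteria is a 6.7 kb bacterial expression plasmid for CRISPR interference, built on a p15A-origin backbone and selected with chloramphenicol through a cat gene driven by its native promoter and closed off by a lambda t0 terminator. The p15A origin keeps the plasmid at low to medium copy and makes it compatible with ColE1-type plasmids in the same E. coli cell, which allows a guide RNA to be supplied from a separate plasmid. The automated annotation also flags a short fragment resembling the RSF origin next to p15A; this is only a partial match, and p15A is the origin the record names as the backbone.

The payload is the roughly 4.1 kb Streptococcus pyogenes Cas9 coding sequence carrying D10A in the RuvC domain and H840A in the HNH domain. These two mutations abolish nuclease activity while leaving RNA-guided DNA binding intact. The catalogue lists the promoter as pLtetO-1, and the feature table labels the corresponding region as the overlapping tetR/tetA promoters, with a Tn10 TetR repressor gene encoded divergently just upstream. TetR binds the tet operators and holds dCas9 transcription off until anhydrotetracycline relieves repression, giving aTc-inducible expression. The dCas9 gene sits between retained BglII and XhoI sites and is followed by tandem rrnB T1 and T7Te terminators. No guide RNA cassette is annotated on this plasmid. The stated use is bacterial gene knockdown: dCas9 directed by a guide RNA to a target gene represses its expression without cutting the DNA.
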