Features (pLannotate 1.2.2; 10 found; start..end, strand, type, name):
      7..630     -  CDS            TetR: tetracycline repressor TetR; tetR from transposon Tn10; TetR binds to the tetracycline operator tetO to inhibit transcription. This inhibition can be relieved by adding tetracycline or doxycycline.
    649..704     +  promoter       tetR/tetA promoters: tetR; overlapping promoters for bacterial tetR and tetA
    740..4844    +  CDS            dCas9 (fragment): catalytically dead mutant of the Cas9 endonuclease from the Streptococcus pyogenes Type II CRISPR/Cas system RNA-guided DNA-binding protein that lacks endonuclease activity due to the D10A mutation in the RuvC catalytic domain and the H840A mutation in the HNH catalytic domain
   4870..4941    +  terminator     rrnB T1 terminator: transcription terminator T1 from the E. coli rrnB gene
   4957..4984    +  terminator     T7Te terminator: phage T7 early transcription terminator
   5003..5058    -  rep_origin     RSF ori (fragment): Plasmids containing the RSF 1030 origin of replication can be propagated in E. coli cells that contain additional plasmids with compatible origins.
   5146..5691    -  rep_origin     p15A ori: Plasmids containing the medium-copy-number p15A origin of replication can be propagated in E. coli cells that contain a second plasmid with the ColE1 origin.
   5805..5899    -  terminator     lambda t0 terminator: transcription terminator from phage lambda
   5923..6579    -  CDS            cat: CAT_ECOLX - Experimental evidence at protein level: Swiss-Prot protein existence level 1. This enzyme is an effector of chloramphenicol resistance in bacteria. From Escherichia coli. This protein is used as a marker in many commonly used cloning vectors, such as pACYC184.
   6580..6682    -  promoter       cat promoter: promoter of the E. coli cat gene encoding chloramphenicol acetyltransferase
>Addgene plasmid #44249 | pdCas9-bacteria | addgene full sequence | sequence record 269588 | Addgene NGS Result
GACGTCTTAAGACCCACTTTCACATTTAAGTTGTTTTTCTAATCCGCATATGATCAATTCAAGGCCGAAT
AAGAAGGCTGGCTCTGCACCTTGGTGATCAAATAATTCGATAGCTTGTCGTAATAATGGCGGCATACTAT
CAGTAGTAGGTGTTTCCCTTTCTTCTTTAGCGACTTGATGCTCTTGATCTTCCAATACGCAACCTAAAGT
AAAATGCCCCACAGCGCTGAGTGCATATAATGCATTCTCTAGTGAAAAACCTTGTTGGCATAAAAAGGCT
AATTGATTTTCGAGAGTTTCATACTGTTTTTCTGTAGGCCGTGTACCTAAATGTACTTTTGCTCCATCGC
GATGACTTAGTAAAGCACATCTAAAACTTTTAGCGTTATTACGTAAAAAATCTTGCCAGCTTTCCCCTTC
TAAAGGGCAAAAGTGAGTATGGTGCCTATCTAACATCTCAATGGCTAAGGCGTCGAGCAAAGCCCGCTTA
TTTTTTACATGCCAATACAATGTAGGCTGCTCTACACCTAGCTTCTGGGCGAGTTTACGGGTTGTTAAAC
CTTCGATTCCGACCTCATTAAGCAGCTCTAATGCGCTGTTAATCACTTTACTTTTATCTAATCTAGACAT
CATTAATTCCTAATTTTTGTTGACACTCTATCGTTGATAGAGTTATTTTACCACTCCCTATCAGTGATAG
AGAAAAGAATTCAAAAGATCTAAAGAGGAGAAAGGATCTATGGATAAGAAATACTCAATAGGCTTAGCTA
TCGGCACAAATAGCGTCGGATGGGCGGTGATCACTGATGAATATAAGGTTCCGTCTAAAAAGTTCAAGGT
TCTGGGAAATACAGACCGCCACAGTATCAAAAAAAATCTTATAGGGGCTCTTTTATTTGACAGTGGAGAG
ACAGCGGAAGCGACTCGTCTCAAACGGACAGCTCGTAGAAGGTATACACGTCGGAAGAATCGTATTTGTT
ATCTACAGGAGATTTTTTCAAATGAGATGGCGAAAGTAGATGATAGTTTCTTTCATCGACTTGAAGAGTC
TTTTTTGGTGGAAGAAGACAAGAAGCATGAACGTCATCCTATTTTTGGAAATATAGTAGATGAAGTTGCT
TATCATGAGAAATATCCAACTATCTATCATCTGCGAAAAAAATTGGTAGATTCTACTGATAAAGCGGATT
TGCGCTTAATCTATTTGGCCTTAGCGCATATGATTAAGTTTCGTGGTCATTTTTTGATTGAGGGAGATTT
AAATCCTGATAATAGTGATGTGGACAAACTATTTATCCAGTTGGTACAAACCTACAATCAATTATTTGAA
GAAAACCCTATTAACGCAAGTGGAGTAGATGCTAAAGCGATTCTTTCTGCACGATTGAGTAAATCAAGAC
GATTAGAAAATCTCATTGCTCAGCTCCCCGGTGAGAAGAAAAATGGCTTATTTGGGAATCTCATTGCTTT
GTCATTGGGTTTGACCCCTAATTTTAAATCAAATTTTGATTTGGCAGAAGATGCTAAATTACAGCTTTCA
AAAGATACTTACGATGATGATTTAGATAATTTATTGGCGCAAATTGGAGATCAATATGCTGATTTGTTTT
TGGCAGCTAAGAATTTATCAGATGCTATTTTACTTTCAGATATCCTAAGAGTAAATACTGAAATAACTAA
GGCTCCCCTATCAGCTTCAATGATTAAACGCTACGATGAACATCATCAAGACTTGACTCTTTTAAAAGCT
TTAGTTCGACAACAACTTCCAGAAAAGTATAAAGAAATCTTTTTTGATCAATCAAAAAACGGATATGCAG
GTTATATTGATGGGGGAGCTAGCCAAGAAGAATTTTATAAATTTATCAAACCAATTTTAGAAAAAATGGA
TGGTACTGAGGAATTATTGGTGAAACTAAATCGTGAAGATTTGCTGCGCAAGCAACGGACCTTTGACAAC
GGCTCTATTCCCCATCAAATTCACTTGGGTGAGCTGCATGCTATTTTGAGAAGACAAGAAGACTTTTATC
CATTTTTAAAAGACAATCGTGAGAAGATTGAAAAAATCTTGACTTTTCGAATTCCTTATTATGTTGGTCC
ATTGGCGCGTGGCAATAGTCGTTTTGCATGGATGACTCGGAAGTCTGAAGAAACAATTACCCCATGGAAT
TTTGAAGAAGTTGTCGATAAAGGTGCTTCAGCTCAATCATTTATTGAACGCATGACAAACTTTGATAAAA
ATCTTCCAAATGAAAAAGTACTACCAAAACATAGTTTGCTTTATGAGTATTTTACGGTTTATAACGAATT
GACAAAGGTCAAATATGTTACTGAAGGAATGCGAAAACCAGCATTTCTTTCAGGTGAACAGAAGAAAGCC
ATTGTTGATTTACTCTTCAAAACAAATCGAAAAGTAACCGTTAAGCAATTAAAAGAAGATTATTTCAAAA
AAATAGAATGTTTTGATAGTGTTGAAATTTCAGGAGTTGAAGATAGATTTAATGCTTCATTAGGTACCTA
CCATGATTTGCTAAAAATTATTAAAGATAAAGATTTTTTGGATAATGAAGAAAATGAAGATATCTTAGAG
GATATTGTTTTAACATTGACCTTATTTGAAGATAGGGAGATGATTGAGGAAAGACTTAAAACATATGCTC
ACCTCTTTGATGATAAGGTGATGAAACAGCTTAAACGTCGCCGTTATACTGGTTGGGGACGTTTGTCTCG
AAAATTGATTAATGGTATTAGGGATAAGCAATCTGGCAAAACAATATTAGATTTTTTGAAATCAGATGGT
TTTGCCAATCGCAATTTTATGCAGCTGATCCATGATGATAGTTTGACATTTAAAGAAGACATTCAAAAAG
CACAAGTGTCTGGACAAGGCGATAGTTTACATGAACATATTGCAAATTTAGCTGGTAGCCCTGCTATTAA
AAAAGGTATTTTACAGACTGTAAAAGTTGTTGATGAATTGGTCAAAGTAATGGGGCGGCATAAGCCAGAA
AATATCGTTATTGAAATGGCACGTGAAAATCAGACAACTCAAAAGGGCCAGAAAAATTCGCGAGAGCGTA
TGAAACGAATCGAAGAAGGTATCAAAGAATTAGGAAGTCAGATTCTTAAAGAGCATCCTGTTGAAAATAC
TCAATTGCAAAATGAAAAGCTCTATCTCTATTATCTCCAAAATGGAAGAGACATGTATGTGGACCAAGAA
TTAGATATTAATCGTTTAAGTGATTATGATGTCGATGCCATTGTTCCACAAAGTTTCCTTAAAGACGATT
CAATAGACAATAAGGTCTTAACGCGTTCTGATAAAAATCGTGGTAAATCGGATAACGTTCCAAGTGAAGA
AGTAGTCAAAAAGATGAAAAACTATTGGAGACAACTTCTAAACGCCAAGTTAATCACTCAACGTAAGTTT
GATAATTTAACGAAAGCTGAACGTGGAGGTTTGAGTGAACTTGATAAAGCTGGTTTTATCAAACGCCAAT
TGGTTGAAACTCGCCAAATCACTAAGCATGTGGCACAAATTTTGGATAGTCGCATGAATACTAAATACGA
TGAAAATGATAAACTTATTCGAGAGGTTAAAGTGATTACCTTAAAATCTAAATTAGTTTCTGACTTCCGA
AAAGATTTCCAATTCTATAAAGTACGTGAGATTAACAATTACCATCATGCCCATGATGCGTATCTAAATG
CCGTCGTTGGAACTGCTTTGATTAAGAAATATCCAAAACTTGAATCGGAGTTTGTCTATGGTGATTATAA
AGTTTATGATGTTCGTAAAATGATTGCTAAGTCTGAGCAAGAAATAGGCAAAGCAACCGCAAAATATTTC
TTTTACTCTAATATCATGAACTTCTTCAAAACAGAAATTACACTTGCAAATGGAGAGATTCGCAAACGCC
CTCTAATCGAAACTAATGGGGAAACTGGAGAAATTGTCTGGGATAAAGGGCGAGATTTTGCCACAGTGCG
CAAAGTATTGTCCATGCCCCAAGTCAATATTGTCAAGAAAACAGAAGTACAGACAGGCGGATTCTCCAAG
GAGTCAATTTTACCAAAAAGAAATTCGGACAAGCTTATTGCTCGTAAAAAAGACTGGGATCCAAAAAAAT
ATGGTGGTTTTGATAGTCCAACGGTAGCTTATTCAGTCCTAGTGGTTGCTAAGGTGGAAAAAGGGAAATC
GAAGAAGTTAAAATCCGTTAAAGAGTTACTAGGGATCACAATTATGGAAAGAAGTTCCTTTGAAAAAAAT
CCGATTGACTTTTTAGAAGCTAAAGGATATAAGGAAGTTAAAAAAGACTTAATCATTAAACTACCTAAAT
ATAGTCTTTTTGAGTTAGAAAACGGTCGTAAACGGATGCTGGCTAGTGCCGGAGAATTACAAAAAGGAAA
TGAGCTGGCTCTGCCAAGCAAATATGTGAATTTTTTATATTTAGCTAGTCATTATGAAAAGTTGAAGGGT
AGTCCAGAAGATAACGAACAAAAACAATTGTTTGTGGAGCAGCATAAGCATTATTTAGATGAGATTATTG
AGCAAATCAGTGAATTTTCTAAGCGTGTTATTTTAGCAGATGCCAATTTAGATAAAGTTCTTAGTGCATA
TAACAAACATAGAGACAAACCAATACGTGAACAAGCAGAAAATATTATTCATTTATTTACGTTGACGAAT
CTTGGAGCTCCCGCTGCTTTTAAATATTTTGATACAACAATTGATCGTAAACGATATACGTCTACAAAAG
AAGTTTTAGATGCCACTCTTATCCATCAATCCATCACTGGTCTTTATGAAACACGCATTGATTTGAGTCA
GCTAGGAGGTGACTAACTCGAGTAAGGATCTCCAGGCATCAAATAAAACGAAAGGCTCAGTCGAAAGACT
GGGCCTTTCGTTTTATCTGTTGTTTGTCGGTGAACGCTCTCTACTAGAGTCACACTGGCTCACCTTCGGG
TGGGCCTTTCTGCGTTTATACCTAGGGATATATTCCGCTTCCTCGCTCACTGACTCGCTACGCTCGGTCG
TTCGACTGCGGCGAGCGGAAATGGCTTACGAACGGGGCGGAGATTTCCTGGAAGATGCCAGGAAGATACT
TAACAGGGAAGTGAGAGGGCCGCGGCAAAGCCGTTTTTCCATAGGCTCCGCCCCCCTGACAAGCATCACG
AAATCTGACGCTCAAATCAGTGGTGGCGAAACCCGACAGGACTATAAAGATACCAGGCGTTTCCCCCTGG
CGGCTCCCTCGTGCGCTCTCCTGTTCCTGCCTTTCGGTTTACCGGTGTCATTCCGCTGTTATGGCCGCGT
TTGTCTCATTCCACGCCTGACACTCAGTTCCGGGTAGGCAGTTCGCTCCAAGCTGGACTGTATGCACGAA
CCCCCCGTTCAGTCCGACCGCTGCGCCTTATCCGGTAACTATCGTCTTGAGTCCAACCCGGAAAGACATG
CAAAAGCACCACTGGCAGCAGCCACTGGTAATTGATTTAGAGGAGTTAGTCTTGAAGTCATGCGCCGGTT
AAGGCTAAACTGAAAGGACAAGTTTTGGTGACTGCGCTCCTCCAAGCCAGTTACCTCGGTTCAAAGAGTT
GGTAGCTCAGAGAACCTTCGAAAAACCGCCCTGCAAGGCGGTTTTTTCGTTTTCAGAGCAAGAGATTACG
CGCAGACCAAAACGATCTCAAGAAGATCATCTTATTAATCAGATAAAATATTTCTAGATTTCAGTGCAAT
TTATCTCTTCAAATGTAGCACCTGAAGTCAGCCCCATACGATATAAGTTGTTACTAGTGCTTGGATTCTC
ACCAATAAAAAACGCCCGGCGGCAACCGAGCGTTCTGAACAAATCCAGATGGAGTTCTGAGGTCATTACT
GGATCTATCAACAGGAGTCCAAGCGAGCTCGATATCAAATTACGCCCCGCCCTGCCACTCATCGCAGTAC
TGTTGTAATTCATTAAGCATTCTGCCGACATGGAAGCCATCACAAACGGCATGATGAACCTGAATCGCCA
GCGGCATCAGCACCTTGTCGCCTTGCGTATAATATTTGCCCATGGTGAAAACGGGGGCGAAGAAGTTGTC
CATATTGGCCACGTTTAAATCAAAACTGGTGAAACTCACCCAGGGATTGGCTGAGACGAAAAACATATTC
TCAATAAACCCTTTAGGGAAATAGGCCAGGTTTTCACCGTAACACGCCACATCTTGCGAATATATGTGTA
GAAACTGCCGGAAATCGTCGTGGTATTCACTCCAGAGCGATGAAAACGTTTCAGTTTGCTCATGGAAAAC
GGTGTAACAAGGGTGAACACTATCCCATATCACCAGCTCACCGTCTTTCATTGCCATACGAAATTCCGGA
TGAGCATTCATCAGGCGGGCAAGAATGTGAATAAAGGCCGGATAAAACTTGTGCTTATTTTTCTTTACGG
TCTTTAAAAAGGCCGTAATATCCAGCTGAACGGTCTGGTTATAGGTACATTGAGCAACTGACTGAAATGC
CTCAAAATGTTCTTTACGATGCCATTGGGATATATCAACGGTGGTATATCCAGTGATTTTTTTCTCCATT
TTAGCTTCCTTAGCTCCTGAAAATCTCGATAACTCAAAAAATACGCCCGGTAGTGATCTTATTTCATTAT
GGTGAAAGTTGGAACCTCTTACGTGCCGATCAACGTCTCATTTTCGCCAGATATC
