>Addgene plasmid #44249 | pdCas9-bacteria | addgene partial sequence | sequence record 77779 | dCas9-R1 5'-TTTCAACCAATTGGCGTTTG-3'
AACCTCCACGTTCAGCTTTCGTTAAATTATCAAACTTACGTTGAGTGATTAACTTGGCGTTTAGAAGTTG
TCTCCAATAGTTTTTCATCTTTTTGACTACTTCTTCACTTGGAACGTTATCCGATTTACCACGATTTTTA
TCAGAACGCGTTAAGACCTTATTGTCTATTGAATCGTCTTTAAGGAAACTTTGTGGAACAATGGCATCGA
CATCATAATCACTTAAACGATTAATATCTAATTCTTGGTCCACATACATGTCTCTTCCATTTTGGAGATA
ATAGAGATAGAGCTTTTCATTTTGCAATTGAGTATTTTCAACAGGATGCTCTTTAAGAATCTGACTTCCT
AATTCTTTGATACCTTCTTCGATTCGTTTCATACGCTCTCGCGAATTTTTCTGGCCCTTTTGAGTTGTCT
GATTTTCACGTGCCATTTCAATAACGATATTTTCTGGCTTATGCCGCCCCATTACTTTGACCAATTCATC
AACAACTTTTACAGTCTGTAAAATACCTTTTTTAATAGCAGGGCTACCAGCTAAATTTGCAATATGTTCA
TGTAAACTATCGCCTTGTCCAGACACTTGTGCTTTTTGAATGTCTTCTTTAAATGTCAAACTATCATCAT
GGATCAGCTGCATAAAATTGCGATTGGCAAAACCATCTGATTTCAAAAAATCTAATATTGTTTTGCCAGA
TTGCTTATCCCTAATACCATTAATCAATTTTCGAGACAAACGTCCCCAACCAGTATAACGGCGACGTTTA
AGCTGTTTCATCACCTTATCATCAAAGAGGTGAGCATATGTTTTAAGTCTTTCCTCAATCATCTCCCTAT
CTTCAAATAAGGTCAATGTTAAAACAATATCCTCTAAGATATCTTCATTTTCTTCATTATCCAAAAAATC
TTTATCTTTAATAATTTTTAGCAAATCATGGTAGGTACCTAATGAAGCATTAAATCTATCTTCAACTCC
