>Addgene plasmid #44249 | pdCas9-bacteria | addgene partial sequence | sequence record 149989 | Tet-R 5'-GGCGAGTTTACGGGTTGTTA-3'
ATCACTTTACTTTTATCTAATCTAGACATCATTAATTCCTAATTTTTGTTGACACTCTATCGTTGATAGA
GTTATTTTACCACTCCCTATCAGTGATAGAGAAAAGAATTCAAAAGATCTAAAGAGGAGAAAGGATCTAT
GGATAAGAAATACTCAATAGGCTTAGCTATCGGCACAAATAGCGTCGGATGGGCGGTGATCACTGATGAA
TATAAGGTTCCGTCTAAAAAGTTCAAGGTTCTGGGAAATACAGACCGCCACAGTATCAAAAAAAATCTTA
TAGGGGCTCTTTTATTTGACAGTGGAGAGACAGCGGAAGCGACTCGTCTCAAACGGACAGCTCGTAGAAG
GTATACACGTCGGAAGAATCGTATTTGTTATCTACAGGAGATTTTTTCAAATGAGATGGCGAAAGTAGAT
GATAGTTTCTTTCATCGACTTGAAGAGTCTTTTTTGGTGGAAGAAGACAAGAAGCATGAACGTCATCCTA
TTTTTGGAAATATAGTAGATGAAGTTGCTTATCATGAGAAATATCCAACTATCTATCATCTGCGAAAAAA
ATTGGTAGATTCTACTGATAAAGCGGATTTGCGCTTAATCTATTTGGCCTTAGCGCATATGATTAAGTTT
CGTGGTCATTTTTTGATTGAGGGAGATTTAAATCCTGATAATAGTGATGTGGACAAACTATTTATCCAGT
TGGTACAAACCTACAATCAATTATTTGAAGAAAACCCTATTAACGCAAGTGGAGTAGATGCTAAAGCGAT
TCTTTCTGCACGATTGAGTAAATCAAGACGATTAGAAAATCTCATTGCTCAGCTCCCCGGTGAGAAGAAA
AA
